>Addgene plasmid #36715 | TAL2280 | depositor partial sequence | sequence record 45908 | TAL2280 sequence 1436 bps
GAACCTGACCCCAGACCAGGTAGTCGCAATCGCGAACAATAATGGGGGAAAGCAAGCCCTGGAAACCGTG
CAAAGGTTGTTGCCGGTCCTTTGTCAAGACCACGGCCTTACACCGGAGCAAGTCGTGGCCATTGCATCCC
ACGACGGTGGCAAACAGGCTCTTGAGACGGTTCAGAGACTTCTCCCAGTTCTCTGTCAAGCCCACGGGCT
GACTCCCGATCAAGTTGTAGCGATTGCGTCGCATGACGGAGGGAAACAAGCATTGGAGACTGTCCAACGG
CTCCTTCCCGTGTTGTGTCAAGCCCACGGTTTGACGCCTGCACAAGTGGTCGCCATCGCCAACAACAACG
GCGGTAAGCAGGCGCTGGAAACAGTACAGCGCCTGCTGCCTGTACTGTGCCAGGATCATGGACTGACCCC
AGACCAGGTAGTCGCAATCGCGTCGAACATTGGGGGAAAGCAAGCCCTGGAAACCGTGCAAAGGTTGTTG
CCGGTCCTTTGTCAAGACCACGGCCTTACACCGGAGCAAGTCGTGGCCATTGCAAATAATAACGGTGGCA
AACAGGCTCTTGAGACGGTTCAGAGACTTCTCCCAGTTCTCTGTCAAGCCCACGGGCTGACTCCCGATCA
AGTTGTAGCGATTGCGTCGCATGACGGAGGGAAACAAGCATTGGAGACTGTCCAACGGCTCCTTCCCGTG
TTGTGTCAAGCCCACGGTTTGACGCCTGCACAAGTGGTCGCCATCGCCTCGAATGGCGGCGGTAAGCAGG
CGCTGGAAACAGTACAGCGCCTGCTGCCTGTACTGTGCCAGGATCATGGACTGACCCCAGACCAGGTAGT
CGCAATCGCGAACAATAATGGGGGAAAGCAAGCCCTGGAAACCGTGCAAAGGTTGTTGCCGGTCCTTTGT
CAAGACCACGGCCTTACACCGGAGCAAGTCGTGGCCATTGCATCCCACGACGGTGGCAAACAGGCTCTTG
AGACGGTTCAGAGACTTCTCCCAGTTCTCTGTCAAGCCCACGGGCTGACTCCCGATCAAGTTGTAGCGAT
TGCGTCCAACGGTGGAGGGAAACAAGCATTGGAGACTGTCCAACGGCTCCTTCCCGTGTTGTGTCAAGCC
CACGGTTTGACGCCTGCACAAGTGGTCGCCATCGCCAGCCATGATGGCGGTAAGCAGGCGCTGGAAACAG
TACAGCGCCTGCTGCCTGTACTGTGCCAGGATCATGGACTGACCCCAGACCAGGTAGTCGCAATCGCGTC
ACATGACGGGGGAAAGCAAGCCCTGGAAACCGTGCAAAGGTTGTTGCCGGTCCTTTGTCAAGACCACGGC
CTTACACCGGAGCAAGTCGTGGCCATTGCAAGCAACATCGGTGGCAAACAGGCTCTTGAGACGGTTCAGA
GACTTCTCCCAGTTCTCTGTCAAGCCCACGGGCTGA
