>Addgene plasmid #36715 | TAL2280 | addgene partial sequence | sequence record 48213 | CMV-F 5'-CGCAAATGGGCGGTAGGCGTG-3'
AGCTCTCTGGCTAACTAGAGAACCCACTGCTTACTGGCTTATCGAAATTAATACGACTCACTATAGGGAG
ACCCAAGCTGGCTAGCACCATGGACTACAAAGACCATGACGGTGATTATAAAGATCATGACATCGATTAC
AAGGATGACGATGACAAGATGGCCCCCAAGAAGAAGAGGAAGGTGGGCATTCACCGCGGGGTACCTATGG
TGGACTTGAGGACACTCGGTTATTCGCAACAGCAACAGGAGAAAATCAAGCCTAAGGTCAGGAGCACCGT
CGCGCAACACCACGAGGCGCTTGTGGGGCATGGCTTCACTCATGCGCATATTGTCGCGCTTTCACAGCAC
CCTGCGGCGCTTGGGACGGTGGCTGTCAAATACCAAGATATGATTGCGGCCCTGCCCGAAGCCACGCACG
AGGCAATTGTAGGGGTCGGTAAACAGTGGTCGGGAGCGCGAGCACTTGAGGCGCTGCTGACTGTGGCGGG
TGAGCTTAGGGGGCCTCCGCTCCAGCTCGACACCGGGCAGCTGCTGAAGATCGCGAAGAGAGGGGGAGTA
ACAGCGGTAGAGGCAGTGCACGCCTGGCGCAATGCGCTCACCGGGGCCCCCTTGAACCTGACCCCAGACC
AGGTAGTCGCAATCGCGAACAATAATGGGGGAAAGCAAGCCCTGGAAACCGTGCAAAGGTTGTTGCCGGT
CCTTTGTCAAGACCACGGCCTTACACCGGAGCAAGTCGTGGCCATTGCATCCCACGACGGTGGCAAACAG
GCTCTTGAGACGGTTCAGAGACTTCTCCCAGTTCTCTGTCAAGCCCACGGGCTGACTCCCGATCAAGTTG
TAGCGATTGCGTCGCATGACGGAGGGAAACAAGCATTGGAGACTGTCCAACGGCTCCTTCCCGTGTTGTG
TCAAGCCCACGGTTT
