>Addgene plasmid #36715 | TAL2280 | addgene partial sequence | sequence record 48214 | JDS-TALEN-F 5'-TAGGGGTCGGTAAACAGTGG-3'
CTGCTGACTGTGGCGGGTGAGCTTAGGGGGCCTCCGCTCCAGCTCGACACCGGGCAGCTGCTGAAGATCG
CGAAGAGAGGGGGAGTAACAGCGGTAGAGGCAGTGCACGCCTGGCGCAATGCGCTCACCGGGGCCCCCTT
GAACCTGACCCCAGACCAGGTAGTCGCAATCGCGAACAATAATGGGGGAAAGCAAGCCCTGGAAACCGTG
CAAAGGTTGTTGCCGGTCCTTTGTCAAGACCACGGCCTTACACCGGAGCAAGTCGTGGCCATTGCATCCC
ACGACGGTGGCAAACAGGCTCTTGAGACGGTTCAGAGACTTCTCCCAGTTCTCTGTCAAGCCCACGGGCT
GACTCCCGATCAAGTTGTAGCGATTGCGTCGCATGACGGAGGGAAACAAGCATTGGAGACTGTCCAACGG
CTCCTTCCCGTGTTGTGTCAAGCCCACGGTTTGACGCCTGCACAAGTGGTCGCCATCGCCAACAACAACG
GCGGTAAGCAGGCGCTGGAAACAGTACAGCGCCTGCTGCCTGTACTGTGCCAGGATCATGGACTGACCCC
AGACCAGGTAGTCGCAATCGCGTCGAACATTGGGGGAAAGCAAGCCCTGGAAACCGTGCAAAGGTTGTTG
CCGGTCCTTTGTCAAGACCACGGCCTTACACCGGAGCAAGTCGTGGCCATTGCAAATAATAACGGTGGCA
AACAGGCTCTTGAGACGGTTCAGAGACTTCTCCCAGTTCTCTGTCAAGCCCACGGGCTGACTCCCGATCA
AGTTGTAGCGATTGCGTCGCATGACGGAGGGAAACAAGCATTGGAGACTGTCCAACGGCTCCTTCCCGTG
TTGTGTCAAGCCCACGGTTTGACGCCTGCACAAGTGGTCGCCATCGCCTC
