[The description below was written by a language model from this plasmid's Addgene catalogue record.]
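Description:
TAL2280 is a mammalian expression plasmid encoding the left monomer of a TALEN pair directed against the human MYCN gene. It is built on the JDS71 backbone, a roughly 6.4 kb TALEN expression vector, and was produced by FLASH assembly, a method for high-throughput construction of TAL effector repeat arrays. The plasmid is maintained at high copy in E. coli under ampicillin selection. The record does not describe the origin of replication or any mammalian selection marker, and no feature table is provided.

The insert, about 1.4 kb, is the custom TAL effector repeat array that specifies recognition of a 16-nucleotide site in MYCN. It was cloned into the backbone through BsmBI sites that were destroyed in the process, consistent with seamless type IIS cloning that places the array in frame with the flanking backbone-encoded sequences. The backbone supplies an N-terminal 3X FLAG tag for detection and a C-terminal wild-type FokI nuclease domain, so the expressed protein is a complete FLAG-tagged TALE–FokI fusion. A CMV promoter drives transcription in mammalian cells, and a T7 promoter allows in vitro synthesis of mRNA as an alternative delivery format. The listed reverse sequencing primer suggests a BGH terminator region downstream.

Because FokI cleaves only as a dimer, this construct is intended to be used with the matching right-hand MYCN TALEN, which binds the opposite strand nearby. The resulting double-strand break can be exploited for gene disruption or editing at the MYCN locus. Although the insert is listed as human, the linked gene entry uses mouse-style nomenclature, so that cross-reference should be treated with caution.
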