Addgene plasmid #36715: TAL2280
Depositing lab: Keith Joung. Depositing organization: Massachusetts General Hospital. Publication: FLASH assembly of TALENs for high-throughput genome editing. Reyon D, Tsai SQ, Khayter C, Foden JA, Sander JD, Joung JK. Nat Biotechnol. 2012 Apr 8. doi: 10.1038/nbt.2170. PubMed 22484455.
Backbone
  Vector backbone: JDS71
  Backbone manufacturer: Joung lab (Addgene Plasmid # 32287)
  Backbone size w/o insert (bp): 6447
  Vector type: Mammalian, T7 for in vitro mRNA synthesis
Growth in bacteria
  Bacterial resistance: Ampicillin, 100 μg/mL
  Growth temperature: 37°C
  Growth strain: XL1 Blue
  Copy number: High Copy
Gene/Insert
  Gene/Insert name: MYCN-TALEN_Left (alt name: MYCN)
  Species: H. sapiens (human)
  Insert size (bp): 1436
  Entrez Gene: Mycn (a.k.a. N-myc, Nmyc, Nmyc-1, Nmyc1, bHLHe37, c-nmyc)
  Promoter: CMV
  Tag / fusion protein: 3X Flag (N terminal on backbone); WT FOKI (C terminal on backbone)
  Cloning method: Restriction Enzyme; 5′ cloning site BsmBI (destroyed during cloning); 3′ cloning site BsmBI (destroyed during cloning)
  Sequencing primers: 5′ CMV-F; 3′ BGH-rev
Terms and licenses: Academic/Nonprofit Terms; Industry Terms: Not Available to Industry
Depositor comments: Target binding site: TGCCGAGCTGCTCCAC It is strongly recommended that users perform a diagnostic digest to verify this plasmid prior to use. For example, a double digest of the plasmid with BamHI and KpnI should result in two bands at 2.2kb and 5.9kb.
How to cite: TAL2280 was a gift from Keith Joung (Addgene plasmid # 36715 ; http://n2t.net/addgene:36715 ; RRID:Addgene_36715)
